>Addgene plasmid #166081 | pNSU299_YNR071C | addgene full sequence | sequence record 329131 | Addgene NGS Result
TTTTTTCTCGAGCCATATCCAACTTCCAATTTAATCTTTCTTTTTTAATTTTCACTTATTTGCGATACAG
AAAGAAAAAAGCGATAGTAACTATTGAATTTTGTTTGGATTTGGTTAGATTAGATATGGTTTCTCTTTAT
ATTTACATGCTAAAAATGGGCTACACCAGAGATACATAATTAGATATATATACGCCAGTACACCTTATCG
GCCCAAGCCTTGTCCCAAGGCAGCGTTTTGTTCTTGGAAACGCTGCCCTACACGTTCGCTATGCTTCAAG
AACTTTTCTGAGCACTTCATGATGCATGTTTGTTCCTTATTGGTTAGCTTTGATGTTGTGAAGTCATTGA
CACAGTCTGTGAAACATCTTTCTACCAGATTAGAGTACAAACGCATGAAATCCTTCATTTGCTTTTGTTC
CACTACTTTTTGGAACTCTTGTTGTTCTTTCCTGCAGGTAGTCGTGCAATGTATGACTTTAAGATTTGTG
AGCAGGAAGAAAAGGGAGAATCTTCTAACGATAAACCCTTGAAAAACTGGGTAGACTACGCTATGTTGAG
TTGCTACGCAGGCTGCACAATTACACGAGAATGCTCCCGCCTAGGATTTAAGGCTAAGGGACGTGCAATG
CAGACGACAGATCTAAATGACCGTGTCGGTGAAGTGTTCGCCAAACTTTTCGGTTAACACATGCAGTGAT
GCACGCGCGATGGTGCTAAGTTACATATATATATATATGTATAGCCATAGTGATGTCTAAGTAACCTTTA
TGGTATATTTCTTAATGTGGAAAGATACTAGCGCGCGCACCCACACACAAGCTTCGTCTTTTCTTGAAGA
AAAGAGGAAGCTCGCTAAATGGGATTCCACTTTCCGTTCCCTGCCAGCTGATGGAAAAAGGTTAGTGGAA
CGATGAAGAATAAAAAGAGAGATCCACTGAGGTGAAATTTCAGCTGACAGCGAGTTTCATGATCGTGATG
AACAATGGTAACGAGTTGTGGCTGTTGCCAGGGAGGGTGGTTCTCAACTTTTAATGTATGGCCAAATCGC
TACTTGGGTTTGTTATATAACAAAGAAGAAATAATGAACTGATTCTCTTCCTCCTTCTTGTCCTTTCTTA
ATTCTGTTGTAATTACCTTCCTTTGTAATTTTTTTTGTAATTATTCTTCTTAATAATCCAAACAAACACA
CATATTACAATATATTAAAATGTCTAGATTAGATAAAAGTAAAGTGATTAACAGCGCATTAGAGCTGCTT
AATGAGGTCGGAATCGAAGGTTTAACAACCCGTAAACTCGCCCAGAAGCTAGGTGTAGAGCAGCCTACAT
TGTATTGGCATGTAAAAAATAAGCGGGCTTTGCTCGACGCCTTAGCCATTGAGATGTTAGATAGGCACCA
TACTCACTTTTGCCCTTTAGAAGGGGAAAGCTGGCAAGATTTTTTACGTAATAACGCTAAAAGTTTTAGA
TGTGCTTTACTAAGTCATCGCGATGGAGCAAAAGTACATTTAGGTACACGGCCTACAGAAAAACAGTATG
AAACTCTCGAAAATCAATTAGCCTTTTTATGCCAACAAGGTTTTTCACTAGAGAATGCATTATATGCACT
CAGCGCTGTGGGGCATTTTACTTTAGGTTGCGTATTGGAAGATCAAGAGCATCAAGTCGCTAAAGAAGAA
AGGGAAACACCTACTACTGATAGTATGCCGCCATTATTACGACAAGCTATCGAATTATTTGATCACCAAG
GTGCAGAGCCAGCCTTCTTATTCGGCCTTGAATTGATCATATGCGGATTAGAAAAACAACTTAAATGTGA
AAGTGGGTCTTAAGTCTGAAGAATGAATGATTTGATGATTTCTTTTTCCCTCCATTTTTCTTACTGAATA
TATCAATGATATAGACTTGTATAGTTTATTATTTCAAATTAAGTAGCTATATATAGTCAAGATAACGTTT
GTTTGACACGATTACATTATTCGTCGACATCTTTTTTCAGCCTGTCGTGGTAGCAATTTGAGGAGTATTA
TTAATTGAATAGGTTCATTTTGCGCTCGCATAAACAGTTTTCGTCAGGGACAGTATGTTGGAATGAGTGG
TAATTAATGGTGACATGACATGTTATAGCAATAACCTTGATGTTTACATCGTAGTTTAATGTACACCCCG
CGAATTCGTTCAAGTAGGAGTGCACCAATTGCAAAGGGAAAAGCTGAATGGGCAGTTCGAACCGCGGTCT
TTCCTGCGTTATCCCCTGATTCTGTGGATAACCGTATTACCGCCTTTGAGTGAGCTGATACCGCTCGCCG
CAGCCGAACGACCGAGCGCAGCGAGTCAGTGAGCGAGGAAGCGGAAGAGCGCCCAATACGCAAACCGCCT
CTCCCCGCGCGTTGGCCGATTCATTAATGCAGCTGGCACGACAGGTTTCCCGACTGGAAAGCGGGCAGTG
AGCGCAACGCAATTAATGTGAGTTAGCTCACTCATTAGGCACCCCAGGCTTTACACTTTATGCTTCCGGC
TCGTATGTTGTGTGGAATTGTGAGCGGATAACAATTTCACACAGGAAACAGCTATGACCATGATTACGCC
AAGCGCGCAATTAACCCTCACTAAAGGGAACAAAAGCTGGAGCTCATAGCTTCAAAATGTTTCTACTCCT
TTTTTACTCTTCCAGATTTTCTCGGACTCCGCGCATCGCCGTACCACTTCAAAACACCCAAGCACAGCAT
ACTAAATTTCCCCTCTTTCTTCCTCTAGGGTGTCGTTAATTACCCGTACTAAAGGTTTGGAAAAGAAAAA
AGAGACCGCCTCGTTTCTTTTTCTTCGTCGAAAAAGGCAATAAAAATTTTTATCACGTTTCTTTTTCTTG
AAAATTTTTTTTTTGATTTTTTTCTCTTTCGATGACCTCCCATTGATATTTAAGTTAATAAACGGTCTTC
AATTTCTCAAGTTTCAGTTTCATTTTTCTTGTTCTATTACAACTTTTTTTACTTCTTGCTCATTAGAAAG
AAAGCATAGCAATCTAATCTAAGTTTTCTAGAACTAGTGGATCCCCCGGGAAAAATGGACAAGAAGTACT
CCATTGGGCTCGATATCGGCACAAACAGCGTCGGTTGGGCCGTCATTACGGACGAGTACAAGGTGCCGAG
CAAAAAATTCAAAGTTCTGGGCAATACCGATCGCCACAGCATAAAGAAGAACCTCATTGGCGCCCTCCTG
TTCGACTCCGGGGAGACGGCCGAAGCCACGCGGCTCAAAAGAACAGCACGGCGCAGATATACCCGCAGAA
AGAATCGGATCTGCTACCTGCAGGAGATCTTTAGTAATGAGATGGCTAAGGTGGATGACTCTTTCTTCCA
TAGGCTGGAGGAGTCCTTTTTGGTGGAGGAGGATAAAAAGCACGAGCGCCACCCAATCTTTGGCAATATC
GTGGACGAGGTGGCGTACCATGAAAAGTACCCAACCATATATCATCTGAGGAAGAAGCTTGTAGACAGTA
CTGATAAGGCTGACTTGCGGTTGATCTATCTCGCGCTGGCGCATATGATCAAATTTCGGGGACACTTCCT
CATCGAGGGGGACCTGAACCCAGACAACAGCGATGTCGACAAACTCTTTATCCAACTGGTTCAGACTTAC
AATCAGCTTTTCGAAGAGAACCCGATCAACGCATCCGGAGTTGACGCCAAAGCAATCCTGAGCGCTAGGC
TGTCCAAATCCCGGCGGCTCGAAAACCTCATCGCACAGCTCCCTGGGGAGAAGAAGAACGGCCTGTTTGG
TAATCTTATCGCCCTGTCACTCGGGCTGACCCCCAACTTTAAATCTAACTTCGACCTGGCCGAAGATGCC
AAGCTTCAACTGAGCAAAGACACCTACGATGATGATCTCGACAATCTGCTGGCCCAGATCGGCGACCAGT
ACGCAGACCTTTTTTTGGCGGCAAAGAACCTGTCAGACGCCATTCTGCTGAGTGATATTCTGCGAGTGAA
CACGGAGATCACCAAAGCTCCGCTGAGCGCTAGTATGATCAAGCGCTATGATGAGCACCACCAAGACTTG
ACTTTGCTGAAGGCCCTTGTCAGACAGCAACTGCCTGAGAAGTACAAGGAAATTTTCTTCGATCAGTCTA
AAAATGGCTACGCCGGATACATTGACGGCGGAGCAAGCCAGGAGGAATTTTACAAATTTATTAAGCCCAT
CTTGGAAAAAATGGACGGCACCGAGGAGCTGCTGGTAAAGCTTAACAGAGAAGATCTGTTGCGCAAACAG
CGCACTTTCGACAATGGAAGCATCCCCCACCAGATTCACCTGGGCGAACTGCACGCTATCCTCAGGCGGC
AAGAGGATTTCTACCCCTTTTTGAAAGATAACAGGGAAAAGATTGAGAAAATCCTCACATTTCGGATACC
CTACTATGTAGGCCCCCTCGCCCGGGGAAATTCCAGATTCGCGTGGATGACTCGCAAATCAGAAGAGACC
ATCACTCCCTGGAACTTCGAGGAAGTCGTGGATAAGGGGGCCTCTGCCCAGTCCTTCATCGAAAGGATGA
CTAACTTTGATAAAAATCTGCCTAACGAAAAGGTGCTTCCTAAACACTCTCTGCTGTACGAGTACTTCAC
AGTTTATAACGAGCTCACCAAGGTCAAATACGTCACAGAAGGGATGAGAAAGCCAGCATTCCTGTCTGGA
GAGCAGAAGAAAGCTATCGTGGACCTCCTCTTCAAGACGAACCGGAAAGTTACCGTGAAACAGCTCAAAG
AAGACTATTTCAAAAAGATTGAATGTTTCGACTCTGTTGAAATCAGCGGAGTGGAGGATCGCTTCAACGC
ATCCCTGGGAACGTATCACGATCTCCTGAAAATCATTAAAGACAAGGACTTCCTGGACAATGAGGAGAAC
GAGGACATTCTTGAGGACATTGTCCTCACCCTTACGTTGTTTGAAGATAGGGAGATGATTGAAGAACGCT
TGAAAACTTACGCTCATCTCTTCGACGACAAAGTCATGAAACAGCTCAAGAGGCGCCGATATACAGGATG
GGGGCGGCTGTCAAGAAAACTGATCAATGGGATCCGAGACAAGCAGAGTGGAAAGACAATCCTGGATTTT
CTTAAGTCCGATGGATTTGCCAACCGGAACTTCATGCAGTTGATCCATGATGACTCTCTCACCTTTAAGG
AGGACATCCAGAAAGCACAAGTTTCTGGCCAGGGGGACAGTCTTCACGAGCACATCGCTAATCTTGCAGG
TAGCCCAGCTATCAAAAAGGGAATACTGCAGACCGTTAAGGTCGTGGATGAACTCGTCAAAGTAATGGGA
AGGCATAAGCCCGAGAATATCGTTATCGAGATGGCCCGAGAGAACCAAACTACCCAGAAGGGACAGAAGA
ACAGTAGGGAAAGGATGAAGAGGATTGAAGAGGGTATAAAAGAACTGGGGTCCCAAATCCTTAAGGAACA
CCCAGTTGAAAACACCCAGCTTCAGAATGAGAAGCTCTACCTGTACTACCTGCAGAACGGCAGGGACATG
TACGTGGATCAGGAACTGGACATCAATCGGCTCTCCGACTACGACGTGGATCATATCGTGCCCCAGTCTT
TTCTCAAAGATGATTCTATTGATAATAAAGTGTTGACAAGATCCGATAAAAATAGAGGGAAGAGTGATAA
CGTCCCCTCAGAAGAAGTTGTCAAGAAAATGAAAAATTATTGGCGGCAGCTGCTGAACGCCAAACTGATC
ACACAACGGAAGTTCGATAATCTGACTAAGGCTGAACGAGGTGGCCTGTCTGAGTTGGATAAAGCCGGCT
TCATCAAAAGGCAGCTTGTTGAGACACGCCAGATCACCAAGCACGTGGCCCAAATTCTCGATTCACGCAT
GAACACCAAGTACGATGAAAATGACAAACTGATTCGAGAGGTGAAAGTTATTACTCTGAAGTCTAAGCTG
GTCTCAGATTTCAGAAAGGACTTTCAGTTTTATAAGGTGAGAGAGATCAACAATTACCACCATGCGCATG
ATGCCTACCTGAATGCAGTGGTAGGCACTGCACTTATCAAAAAATATCCCAAGCTTGAATCTGAATTTGT
TTACGGAGACTATAAAGTGTACGATGTTAGGAAAATGATCGCAAAGTCTGAGCAGGAAATAGGCAAGGCC
ACCGCTAAGTACTTCTTTTACAGCAATATTATGAATTTTTTCAAGACCGAGATTACACTGGCCAATGGAG
AGATTCGGAAGCGACCACTTATCGAAACAAACGGAGAAACAGGAGAAATCGTGTGGGACAAGGGTAGGGA
TTTCGCGACAGTCCGGAAGGTCCTGTCCATGCCGCAGGTGAACATCGTTAAAAAGACCGAAGTACAGACC
GGAGGCTTCTCCAAGGAAAGTATCCTCCCGAAAAGGAACAGCGACAAGCTGATCGCACGCAAAAAAGATT
GGGACCCCAAGAAATACGGCGGATTCGATTCTCCTACAGTCGCTTACAGTGTACTGGTTGTGGCCAAAGT
GGAGAAAGGGAAGTCTAAAAAACTCAAAAGCGTCAAGGAACTGCTGGGCATCACAATCATGGAGCGATCA
AGCTTCGAAAAAAACCCCATCGACTTTCTCGAGGCGAAAGGATATAAAGAGGTCAAAAAAGACCTCATCA
TTAAGCTTCCCAAGTACTCTCTCTTTGAGCTTGAAAACGGCCGGAAACGAATGCTCGCTAGTGCGGGCGA
GCTGCAGAAAGGTAACGAGCTGGCACTGCCCTCTAAATACGTTAATTTCTTGTATCTGGCCAGCCACTAT
GAAAAGCTCAAAGGGTCTCCCGAAGATAATGAGCAGAAGCAGCTGTTCGTGGAACAACACAAACACTACC
TTGATGAGATCATCGAGCAAATAAGCGAATTCTCCAAAAGAGTGATCCTCGCCGACGCTAACCTCGATAA
GGTGCTTTCTGCTTACAATAAGCACAGGGATAAGCCCATCAGGGAGCAGGCAGAAAACATTATCCACTTG
TTTACTCTGACCAACTTGGGCGCGCCTGCAGCCTTCAAGTACTTCGACACCACCATAGACAGAAAGCGGT
ACACCTCTACAAAGGAGGTCCTGGACGCCACACTGATTCATCAGTCAATTACGGGGCTCTATGAAACAAG
AATCGACCTCTCTCAGCTCGGTGGAGACAGCAGGGCTGACCCCAAGAAGAAGAGGAAGGTGTGATCTCTT
CTCGAGTCATGTAATTAGTTATGTCACGCTTACATTCACGCCCTCCCCCCACATCCGCTCTAACCGAAAA
GGAAGGAGTTAGACAACCTGAAGTCTAGGTCCCTATTTATTTTTTTATAGTTATGTTAGTATTAAGAACG
TTATTTATATTTCAAATTTTTCTTTTTTTTCTGTACAGACGCGTGTACGCATGTAACATTATACTGAAAA
CCTTGCTTGAGAAGGTTTTGGGACGCTCGAAGGCTTTAATTTGCGGCCGGTACCCAATTCGCCCTATAGT
GAGTCGTATTACGCGCGCTCACTGGCCGTCGTTTTACAACGTCGTGACTGGGAAAACCCTGGCGTTACCC
AACTTAATCGCCTTGCAGCACATCCCCCTTTCGCCAGCTGGCGTAATAGCGAAGAGGCCCGCACCGATCG
CCCTTCCCAACAGTTGCGCAGCCTGAATGGCGAATGG
[124 nt withheld, positions 7668-7791]
C
[91 nt withheld, positions 7793-7883]
A
[49 nt withheld, positions 7885-7933]
CCTTTGACGTTGGAGTCCACGTTCTTT
[37 nt withheld, positions 7961-7997]
ACCCTATCTCGGTCTATTCTTTTGATTTATAAGGGATTTTGCCGATTTCGGCCTATTGGTTAAAAAATGA
GCTGATTTAACAAAAATTTAACGCGAATTTTAACAAAATATTAACGCTTACAATTTCCTGATGCGGTATT
TTCTCCTTACGCATCTGTGCGGTATTTCACACCGCATAGATCGGCAAGTGCACAAACAATACTTAAATAA
ATACTACTCAGTAATAACCTATTTCTTAGCATTTTTGACGAAATTTGCTATTTTGTTAGAGTCTTTTACA
CCATTTGTCTCCACACCTCCGCTTACATCAACACCAATAACGCCATTTAATCTAAGCGCATCACCAACAT
TTTCTGGCGTCAGTCCACCAGCTAACATAAAATGTAAGCTTTCGGGGCTCTCTTGCCTTCCAACCCAGTC
AGAAATCGAGTTCCAATCCAAAAGTTCACCTGTCCCACCTGCTTCTGAATCAAACAAGGGAATAAACGAA
TGAGGTTTCTGTGAAGCTGCACTGAGTAGTATGTTGCAGTCTTTTGGAAATACGAGTCTTTTAATAACTG
GCAAACCGAGGAACTCTTGGTATTCTTGCCACGACTCATCTCCATGCAGTTGGACGATATCAATGCCGTA
ATCATTGACCAGAGCCAAAACATCCTCCTTAGGTTGATTACGAAACACGCCAACCAAGTATTTCGGAGTG
CCTGAACTATTTTTATATGCTTTTACAAGACTTGAAATTTTCCTTGCAATAACCGGGTCAATTGTTCTCT
TTCTATTGGGCACACATATAATACCCAGCAAGTCAGCATCGGAATCTAGAGCACATTCTGCGGCCTCTGT
GCTCTGCAAGCCGCAAACTTTCACCAATGGACCAGAACTACCTGTGAAATTAATAACAGACATACTCCAA
GCTGCCTTTGTGTGCTTAATCACGTATACTCACGTGCTCAATAGTCACCAATGCCCTCCCTCTTGGCCCT
CTCCTTTTCTTTTTTCGACCGAATTAATTCTTAATCGGCAAAAAAAGAAAAGCTCCGGATCAAGATTGTA
CGTAAGGTGACAAGCTATTTTTCAATAAAGAATATCTTCCACTACTGCCATCTGGCGTCATAACTGCAAA
GTACACATATATTACGATGCTGTTCTATTAAATGCTTCCTATATTATATATATAGTAATGTCGTTGATCT
ATGGTGCACTCTCAGTACAATCTGCTCTGATGCCGCATAGTTAAGCCAGCCCCGACACCCGCCAACACCC
GCTGACGCGCCCTGACGGGCTTGTCTGCTCCCGGCATCCGCTTACAGACAAGCTGTGACCGTCTCCGGGA
GCTGCATGTGTCAGAGGTTTTCACCGTCATCACCGAAACGCGCGAGACGAAAGGGCCTCGTGATACGCCT
ATTTTTATAGGTTAATGTCATGATAATAATGGTTTCTTAGACGTCAGGTGGCACTTTTCGGGGAAATGTG
CGCGGAACCCCTATTTGTTTATTTTTCTAAATACATTCAAATATGTATCCGCTCATGAGACAATAACCCT
GATAAATGCTTCAATAATATTGAAAAAGGAAGAGTATGAGTATTCAACATTTCCGTGTCGCCCTTATTCC
CTTTTTTGCGGCATTTTGCCTTCCTGTTTTTGCTCACCCAGAAACGCTGGTGAAAGTAAAAGATGCTGAA
GATCAGTTGGGTGCACGAGTGGGTTACATCGAACTGGATCTCAACAGCGGTAAGATCCTTGAGAGTTTTC
GCCCCGAAGAACGTTTTCCAATGATGAGCACTTTTAAAGTTCTGCTATGTGGCGCGGTATTATCCCGTAT
TGACGCCGGGCAAGAGCAACTCGGTCGCCGCATACACTATTCTCAGAATGACTTGGTTGAGTACTCACCA
GTCACAGAAAAGCATCTTACGGATGGCATGACAGTAAGAGAATTATGCAGTGCTGCCATAACCATGAGTG
ATAACACTGCGGCCAACTTACTTCTGACAACGATCGGAGGACCGAAGGAGCTAACCGCTTTTTTGCACAA
CATGGGGGATCATGTAACTCGCCTTGATCGTTGGGAACCGGAGCTGAATGAAGCCATACCAAACGACGAG
CGTGACACCACGATGCCTGTAGCAATGGCAACAACGTTGCGCAAACTATTAACTGGCGAACTACTTACTC
TAGCTTCCCGGCAACAATTAATAGACTGGATGGAGGCGGATAAAGTTGCAGGACCACTTCTGCGCTCGGC
CCTTCCGGCTGGCTGGTTTATTGCTGATAAATCTGGAGCCGGTGAGCGTGGGTCTCGCGGTATCATTGCA
GCACTGGGGCCAGATGGTAAGCCCTCCCGTATCGTAGTTATCTACACGACGGGGAGTCAGGCAACTATGG
ATGAACGAAATAGACAGATCGCTGAGATAGGTGCCTCACTGATTAAGCATTGGTAACTGTCAGACCAAGT
TTACTCATATATACTTTAGATTGATTTAAAACTTCATTTTTAATTTAAAAGGATCTAGGTGAAGATCCTT
TTTGATAATCTCATGACCAAAATCCCTTAACGTGAGTTTTCGTTCCACTGAGCGTCAGACCCCGTAGAAA
AGATCAAAGGATCTTCTTGAGATCCTTTTTTTCTGCGCGTAATCTGCTGCTTGCAAACAAAAAAACCACC
GCTACCAGCGGTGGTTTGTTTGCCGGATCAAGAGCTACCAACTCTTTTTCCGAAGGTAACTGGCTTCAGC
AGAGCGCAGATACCAAATACTGTTCTTCTAGTGTAGCCGTAGTTAGGCCACCACTTCAAGAACTCTGTAG
CACCGCCTACATACCTCGCTCTGCTAATCCTGTTACCAGTGGCTGCTGCCAGTGGCGATAAGTCGTGTCT
TACCGGGTTGGACTCAAGACGATAGTTACCGGATAAGGCGCAGCGGTCGGGCTGAACGGGGGGTTCGTGC
ACACAGCCCAGCTTGGAGCGAACGACCTACACCGAACTGAGATACCTACAGCGTGAGCTATGAGAAAGCG
CCACGCTTCCCGAAGGGAGAAAGGCGGACAGGTATCCGGTAAGCGGCAGGGTCGGAACAGGAGAGCGCAC
GAGGGAGCTTCCAGGGGGAAACGCCTGGTATCTTTATAGTCCTGTCGGGTTTCGCCACCTCTGACTTGAG
CGTCGATTTTTGTGATGCTCGTCAGGGGGGCGGAGCCTATGGAAAAACGCCAGCAACGCGGCCTTTTTAC
GGTTCCTGGCCTTTTGCTGGCCTTTTGCTCGGGGGATCTGCCAATTGAACATAACATGGTAGTTACATAT
ACTAGTAATATGGTTCGGCACACATTAAAAGTATAAAAACTATCTGAATTACGAATTACATATATTGGTC
ATAAAAATCAATCAATCATCGTGTGTTTTATATGTCTCTTATCTAAGTATAAGAATATCCATAGTTAATA
TTCACTTACGCTACCTTTTAACCTGTAATCATTGTCAACAGGATATGTTAACGACCCACATTGATAAACG
CTAGTATTTCTTTTTCCTCTTCTTATTGGCCGGCTGTCTCTATACTCCCCTATAGTCTGTTTCTTTTCGT
TTCGATTGTCCCTATCAGTGATAGAGATGGCGCACATGGTACGCTGTGGTGCTCGCGGCTGGGAACGAAA
CTCTGGGAGCTGCGATTGGCAGTAACTGATCTTAATAACACGGTTTTAGAGCTAGAAATAGCAAGTTAAA
ATAAGGCTAGTCCGTTATCAACTTGAAAAAGTGGCACCGAGTCGGTGC
Features (pLannotate 1.2.2; 27 found; start..end, strand, type, name):
     13..75      +  terminator     RPR1 terminator: transcription terminator for the S. cerevisiae RNase P RNA gene
    208..450     -  CDS            TIM9 (fragment): TIM9_YEAST - Experimental evidence at protein level: Swiss-Prot protein existence level 1. Mitochondrial intermembrane chaperone that participates in the import and insertion of multi-pass transmembrane proteins into the mitochondrial inner membrane. Also required for the transfer of beta- barrel precursors from the TOM complex to the sorting and assembly machinery (SAM complex) of the outer membrane. Acts as a chaperone-like protein that protects the hydrophobic precursors from aggregation and guide them through the mitochondrial intermembrane space. Compared to TIM10, it may have a strong st
    460..684     +  CDS            NNR2 (fragment): NNRD_YEAST - Experimental evidence at protein level: Swiss-Prot protein existence level 1. Catalyzes the dehydration of the S-form of NAD(P)HX at the expense of ATP, which is converted to ADP. Together with NAD(P)HX epimerase, which catalyzes the epimerization of the S- and R-forms, the enzyme allows the repair of both epimers of NAD(P)HX, a damaged form of NAD(P)H that is a result of enzymatic or heat-dependent hydration. From Saccharomyces cerevisiae (strain ATCC 204508 / S288c) (Baker's yeast).
   1210..1833    +  CDS            TetR: tetracycline repressor TetR; tetR from transposon Tn10; TetR binds to the tetracycline operator tetO to inhibit transcription. This inhibition can be relieved by adding tetracycline or doxycycline.
   2238..2357    +  rep_origin     RSF ori (fragment): Plasmids containing the RSF 1030 origin of replication can be propagated in E. coli cells that contain additional plasmids with compatible origins.
   2359..2451    +  CDS            lacI (fragment): lac repressor; lacI; The lac repressor binds to the lac operator to inhibit transcription in E. coli. This inhibition can be relieved by adding lactose or isopropyl-β-D-thiogalactopyranoside (IPTG).
   2464..2485    +  protein_bind   CAP binding site: CAP binding activates transcription in the presence of cAMP. E. coli catabolite activator protein
   2500..2530    +  promoter       lac promoter: promoter for the E. coli lac operon
   2534..2556    +  protein_bind   lac operator (fragment): The lac repressor binds to the lac operator to inhibit transcription in E. coli. This inhibition can be relieved by adding lactose or isopropyl-β-D-thiogalactopyranoside (IPTG). lac repressor encoded by lacI
   2599..2617    +  promoter       T3 promoter: promoter for bacteriophage T3 RNA polymerase
   2635..3033    +  promoter       TEF1 promoter: S. cerevisiae TEF1; promoter for EF-1α
   3037..3060    +  misc_feature   MCS (fragment): pBluescript multiple cloning site
   3065..7168    +  CDS            cas9: CAS9_STRP1 - Also known as csn1 From Streptococcus pyogenes serotype M1.
   7217..7464    +  terminator     CYC1 terminator: S. cerevisiae CYC1; transcription terminator for CYC1
   7483..7501    -  promoter       T7 promoter: promoter for bacteriophage T7 RNA polymerase
   7509..7664    +  CDS            lacZα (fragment): LacZα fragment of β-galactosidase; lacZ fragment
   7668..8096    +  rep_origin     f1 ori (sequence partly withheld): f1 bacteriophage origin of replication; arrow indicates direction of (+) strand synthesis
   8124..8175    -  misc_feature   bom (fragment): basis of mobility region from pBR322
   8226..8900    -  CDS            TRP1: phosphoribosylanthranilate isomerase, required for tryptophan biosynthesis; S. cerevisiae TRP1; yeast auxotrophic marker
   8901..9048    -  promoter       TRP1 promoter: S. cerevisiae TRP1
   9187..9236    -  misc_feature   bom (fragment): basis of mobility region from pBR322
   9338..9373    -  CDS            rop (fragment): Rop protein, which maintains plasmids at low copy number; rop
   9468..9572    +  promoter       AmpR promoter: bla
   9573..10433   +  CDS            AmpR: β-lactamase; bla; confers resistance to ampicillin, carbenicillin, and related antibiotics
  10604..11192   +  rep_origin     ori: high-copy-number ColE1/pMB1/pBR322/pUC origin of replication
  11252..11658   +  promoter       RPR1 promoter: RPR1; promoter for the S. cerevisiae RNase P RNA gene
  11680..11755   +  misc_RNA       gRNA scaffold: guide RNA scaffold for the Streptococcus pyogenes CRISPR/Cas9 system
