[The description below was written by a language model from this plasmid's Addgene catalogue record and pLannotate feature annotations shown in this document.]
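Description:
pNSU299_YNR071C is a yeast CRISPR plasmid of about 11.8 kb that combines constitutive Streptococcus pyogenes Cas9 expression with tetracycline-inducible expression of a single guide RNA directed at the promoter region of the S. cerevisiae gene YNR071C on chromosome XIV. The backbone is listed as pRS414, which is normally a centromeric shuttle vector. However, the feature table shows no CEN/ARS element, and the depositor describes the plasmid as an integrating construct that is linearized within TRP1 before transformation so that it inserts into the yeast genome. In E. coli it is maintained at high copy through a ColE1/pUC-type origin with ampicillin resistance (AmpR), and it also carries an f1 origin. In yeast, selection is by TRP1 complementation of tryptophan auxotrophy.

The Cas9 coding sequence sits between the TEF1 promoter and the CYC1 terminator, giving continuous nuclease expression. The guide cassette spans the plasmid's numbering origin: an RPR1 (RNase P RNA) RNA polymerase III promoter precedes the targeting spacer and the S. pyogenes gRNA scaffold, and the cassette ends in the RPR1 terminator. A Tn10 TetR coding sequence is also present. The record calls the guide promoter tet-inducible, which fits TetR repressing guide transcription until a tetracycline-class inducer relieves it, although no tetO site is annotated and the promoter driving TetR is not identified. Small annotated fragments of yeast genes (TIM9, NNR2), lacI, rop, bom and the RSF origin are probably partial matches to regulatory or backbone sequence rather than functional parts.

The stated use is inducible formation of a double-strand break at the YNR071C promoter in yeast.
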