Addgene plasmid #166081: pNSU299_YNR071C
Purpose: Plasmid for constituive spCas9 expression and tet-inducible expression of sgRNA binding to the promoter of YNR071C for double stranded break formation in yeast.
Depositing lab: Rebecca Burgess. Depositing organization: Stevenson University.
Backbone
  Vector backbone: pRS414
  Backbone manufacturer: Smith JD et al 2016. PMID 26956608
  Vector type: Yeast Expression, CRISPR
  Selectable markers: TRP1
Growth in bacteria
  Bacterial resistance: Ampicillin, 100 μg/mL
  Growth temperature: 37°C
  Growth strain: DH5alpha
  Copy number: High Copy
Gene/Insert
  Gene/Insert name: Promoter of YNR071C
  gRNA/shRNA sequence: TAACTGATCTTAATAACACG
  Species: S. cerevisiae (budding yeast)
  Entrez Gene: YNR071C
  Promoter: Tet-inducible
  Cloning method: Gibson Cloning
Resource information
  A portion of this plasmid was derived from a plasmid made by: Jim Haber/Neal Sugawara
Terms and licenses: Academic/Nonprofit Terms; Industry Terms: Not Available to Industry
Depositor comments: gRNA Binding Coordinates: chrXIV:771638..771657 (+ strand) This is a yeast integration plasmid, and should be linearized with BstZ17I (or elsewhere within the TRP1 gene) before transformation for integration into Chromosome V of the yeast genome
How to cite: pNSU299_YNR071C was a gift from Rebecca Burgess (Addgene plasmid # 166081 ; http://n2t.net/addgene:166081 ; RRID:Addgene_166081)
